Addgene plasmid #15819: pcDNA3-DN-hCUL2-FLAG
Depositing lab: Wade Harper. Depositing organization: Harvard Medical School. Publication: Identification of substrates for F-box proteins. Jin J, Ang XL, Shirogane T, Wade Harper J. Methods Enzymol. 2005;399:287-309. doi: 10.1016/S0076-6879(05)99020-4. PubMed 16338364.
Backbone
  Vector backbone: pcDNA3.1(+)
  Backbone manufacturer: Invitrogen
  Backbone size w/o insert (bp): 5400
  Vector type: Mammalian Expression
  Selectable markers: Neomycin (select with G418)
Growth in bacteria
  Bacterial resistance: Ampicillin, 100 μg/mL
  Growth temperature: 37°C
  Growth strain: DH5alpha
  Copy number: High Copy
Gene/Insert
  Gene/Insert name: Cullin2 (alt names: Cullin 2; Cul2)
  Species: H. sapiens (human)
  Insert size (bp): 1300
  Mutation: Dominant negative: N427
  Entrez Gene: CUL2
  Tag / fusion protein: Flag (C terminal on insert)
  Cloning method: Restriction Enzyme; 5′ cloning site BamHI (not destroyed); 3′ cloning site XbaI (not destroyed)
  Sequencing primers: 5′ CMV-F; 3′ BGH-rev
Terms and licenses: Academic/Nonprofit Terms; Industry Terms: Not Available to Industry
Depositor comments: C-terminal truncation of hCul2: amino acids 1-427.
How to cite: pcDNA3-DN-hCUL2-FLAG was a gift from Wade Harper (Addgene plasmid # 15819 ; http://n2t.net/addgene:15819 ; RRID:Addgene_15819)
