[The description below was written by a language model from this plasmid's Addgene catalogue record and pLannotate feature annotations shown in this document.]
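Description:
pcDNA3-DN-hCUL2-FLAG is a mammalian expression plasmid built on the Invitrogen pcDNA3.1(+) backbone, carrying a dominant-negative form of human Cullin 2 (CUL2). It is propagated in E. coli as a high-copy plasmid through its ColE1/pUC-type origin and selected with ampicillin via the β-lactamase gene. An f1 origin is also present. For selection in mammalian cells, an SV40 early promoter drives a neomycin phosphotransferase cassette terminated by the SV40 polyadenylation signal, conferring G418 resistance. The sequenced record is about 6.7 kb, consistent with the stated backbone and an insert of roughly 1.3 kb.

The insert was cloned between BamHI and XbaI sites and sits downstream of the CMV immediate-early enhancer and promoter, with the bovine growth hormone polyadenylation signal providing 3′ end processing. Flanking T7 and SP6 promoters would also permit in vitro transcription. The coding region is a C-terminal truncation of CUL2 comprising amino acids 1–427, and the record lists a C-terminal FLAG tag, although the automated feature table does not annotate the tag separately. CUL2 normally serves as the scaffold of Elongin B/C-containing cullin-RING E3 ubiquitin ligases. As generally understood for cullins, a truncation that keeps the N-terminal portion retains binding to substrate-adaptor modules but lacks the C-terminal region that recruits the catalytic RING subunit. It therefore sequesters adaptors and substrates in inactive complexes.

The construct is used to inhibit CUL2-dependent ubiquitination in transfected mammalian cells. This allows testing of whether a protein's turnover depends on this ligase family. The FLAG epitope allows detection or immunoprecipitation of the truncated protein and its bound partners.
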