Features (pLannotate 1.2.2; 21 found; start..end, strand, type, name):
    113..442     +  promoter       SV40 promoter: SV40 enhancer and early promoter
    509..1300    +  CDS            neo: KKA2_KLEPN - Also known as kan, nptII. Experimental evidence at protein level: Swiss-Prot protein existence level 1. Resistance to kanamycin, neomycin, paromomycin, ribostamycin, butirosin and gentamicin B. From Klebsiella pneumoniae.
   1324..1482    +  CDS            ble (fragment): BLE_KLEPN - Experimental evidence at protein level: Swiss-Prot protein existence level 1. Binding protein with a strong affinity to the bleomycin family of antibiotics. Binds to CL990; an antimitotic-antibiotic compound. From Klebsiella pneumoniae.
   1477..1598    +  polyA_signal   SV40 poly(A) signal: SV40 polyadenylation signal
   1671..1687    -  protein_bind   lac operator: The lac repressor binds to the lac operator to inhibit transcription in E. coli. This inhibition can be relieved by adding lactose or isopropyl-β-D-thiogalactopyranoside (IPTG). lac repressor encoded by lacI
   1695..1725    -  promoter       lac promoter: promoter for the E. coli lac operon
   1740..1761    -  protein_bind   CAP binding site: CAP binding activates transcription in the presence of cAMP. E. coli catabolite activator protein
   1774..1866    -  CDS            lacI (fragment): lac repressor; lacI; The lac repressor binds to the lac operator to inhibit transcription in E. coli. This inhibition can be relieved by adding lactose or isopropyl-β-D-thiogalactopyranoside (IPTG).
   2049..2637    -  rep_origin     ori: high-copy-number ColE1/pMB1/pBR322/pUC origin of replication
   2808..3668    -  CDS            AmpR: β-lactamase; bla; confers resistance to ampicillin, carbenicillin, and related antibiotics
   3669..3773    -  promoter       AmpR promoter: bla
   3832..3884    -  misc_feature   bom (fragment): basis of mobility region from pBR322
   4039..4418    +  enhancer       CMV enhancer: human cytomegalovirus immediate early enhancer
   4419..4622    +  promoter       CMV promoter: human cytomegalovirus (CMV) immediate early promoter
   4618..4651    +  LTR            5' LTR (truncated) (fragment): truncated 5' long terminal repeat (LTR) from HIV-1
   4667..4685    +  promoter       T7 promoter: promoter for bacteriophage T7 RNA polymerase
   4720..6006    +  CDS            CUL2 (fragment): CUL2_HUMAN - Experimental evidence at protein level: Swiss-Prot protein existence level 1. Core component of multiple cullin-RING-based ECS (ElonginB/C- CUL2/5-SOCS-box protein) E3 ubiquitin-protein ligase complexes, which mediate the ubiquitination of target proteins. ECS complexes and ARIH1 collaborate in tandem to mediate ubiquitination of target proteins (PubMed:27565346). May serve as a rigid scaffold in the complex and may contribute to catalysis through positioning of the substrate and the ubiquitin-conjugating enzyme. The E3 ubiquitin-protein ligase activity of the complex is dependent
   6039..6057    -  promoter       SP6 promoter: promoter for bacteriophage SP6 RNA polymerase
   6083..6307    +  polyA_signal   bGH poly(A) signal: bovine growth hormone polyadenylation signal
   6311..6332    +  promoter       SV40 promoter (fragment): SV40 enhancer and early promoter
   6353..99      +  rep_origin     f1 ori (across the origin) (sequence partly withheld): f1 bacteriophage origin of replication; arrow indicates direction of (+) strand synthesis
>Addgene plasmid #15819 | pcDNA3-DN-hCUL2-FLAG | addgene full sequence | sequence record 364571 | Addgene NGS Result
ACCCTATCTCGGTCTATTCTTTTGATTTATAAGGGATTTTGCCGATTTCGGCCTATTGGTTAAAAAATGA
GCTGATTTAACAAAAATTTAACGCGAATTAATTCTGTGGAATGTGTGTCAGTTAGGGTGTGGAAAGTCCC
CAGGCTCCCCAGCAGGCAGAAGTATGCAAAGCATGCATCTCAATTAGTCAGCAACCAGGTGTGGAAAGTC
CCCAGGCTCCCCAGCAGGCAGAAGTATGCAAAGCATGCATCTCAATTAGTCAGCAACCATAGTCCCGCCC
CTAACTCCGCCCATCCCGCCCCTAACTCCGCCCAGTTCCGCCCATTCTCCGCCCCATGGCTGACTAATTT
TTTTTATTTATGCAGAGGCCGAGGCCGCCTCTGCCTCTGAGCTATTCCAGAAGTAGTGAGGAGGCTTTTT
TGGAGGCCTAGGCTTTTGCAAAAAGCTCCCGGGAGCTTGTATATCCATTTTCGGATCTGATCAAGAGACA
GGATGAGGATCGTTTCGCATGATTGAACAAGATGGATTGCACGCAGGTTCTCCGGCCGCTTGGGTGGAGA
GGCTATTCGGCTATGACTGGGCACAACAGACAATCGGCTGCTCTGATGCCGCCGTGTTCCGGCTGTCAGC
GCAGGGGCGCCCGGTTCTTTTTGTCAAGACCGACCTGTCCGGTGCCCTGAATGAACTGCAGGACGAGGCA
GCGCGGCTATCGTGGCTGGCCACGACGGGCGTTCCTTGCGCAGCTGTGCTCGACGTTGTCACTGAAGCGG
GAAGGGACTGGCTGCTATTGGGCGAAGTGCCGGGGCAGGATCTCCTGTCATCTCACCTTGCTCCTGCCGA
GAAAGTATCCATCATGGCTGATGCAATGCGGCGGCTGCATACGCTTGATCCGGCTACCTGCCCATTCGAC
CACCAAGCGAAACATCGCATCGAGCGAGCACGTACTCGGATGGAAGCCGGTCTTGTCGATCAGGATGATC
TGGACGAAGAGCATCAGGGGCTCGCGCCAGCCGAACTGTTCGCCAGGCTCAAGGCGCGCATGCCCGACGG
CGAGGATCTCGTCGTGACCCATGGCGATGCCTGCTTGCCGAATATCATGGTGGAAAATGGCCGCTTTTCT
GGATTCATCGACTGTGGCCGGCTGGGTGTGGCGGACCGCTATCAGGACATAGCGTTGGCTACCCGTGATA
TTGCTGAAGAGCTTGGCGGCGAATGGGCTGACCGCTTCCTCGTGCTTTACGGTATCGCCGCTCCCGATTC
GCAGCGCATCGCCTTCTATCGCCTTCTTGACGAGTTCTTCTGAGCGGGACTCTGGGGTTCGAAATGACCG
ACCAAGCGACGCCCAACCTGCCATCACGAGATTTCGATTCCACCGCCGCCTTCTATGAAAGGTTGGGCTT
CGGAATCGTTTTCCGGGACGCCGGCTGGATGATCCTCCAGCGCGGGGATCTCATGCTGGAGTTCTTCGCC
CACCCCAACTTGTTTATTGCAGCTTATAATGGTTACAAATAAAGCAATAGCATCACAAATTTCACAAATA
AAGCATTTTTTTCACTGCATTCTAGTTGTGGTTTGTCCAAACTCATCAATGTATCTTATCATGTCTGTAT
ACCGTCGACCTCTAGCTAGAGCTTGGCGTAATCATGGTCATAGCTGTTTCCTGTGTGAAATTGTTATCCG
CTCACAATTCCACACAACATACGAGCCGGAAGCATAAAGTGTAAAGCCTGGGGTGCCTAATGAGTGAGCT
AACTCACATTAATTGCGTTGCGCTCACTGCCCGCTTTCCAGTCGGGAAACCTGTCGTGCCAGCTGCATTA
ATGAATCGGCCAACGCGCGGGGAGAGGCGGTTTGCGTATTGGGCGCTCTTCCGCTTCCTCGCTCACTGAC
TCGCTGCGCTCGGTCGTTCGGCTGCGGCGAGCGGTATCAGCTCACTCAAAGGCGGTAATACGGTTATCCA
CAGAATCAGGGGATAACGCAGGAAAGAACATGTGAGCAAAAGGCCAGCAAAAGGCCAGGAACCGTAAAAA
GGCCGCGTTGCTGGCGTTTTTCCATAGGCTCCGCCCCCCTGACGAGCATCACAAAAATCGACGCTCAAGT
CAGAGGTGGCGAAACCCGACAGGACTATAAAGATACCAGGCGTTTCCCCCTGGAAGCTCCCTCGTGCGCT
CTCCTGTTCCGACCCTGCCGCTTACCGGATACCTGTCCGCCTTTCTCCCTTCGGGAAGCGTGGCGCTTTC
TCATAGCTCACGCTGTAGGTATCTCAGTTCGGTGTAGGTCGTTCGCTCCAAGCTGGGCTGTGTGCACGAA
CCCCCCGTTCAGCCCGACCGCTGCGCCTTATCCGGTAACTATCGTCTTGAGTCCAACCCGGTAAGACACG
ACTTATCGCCACTGGCAGCAGCCACTGGTAACAGGATTAGCAGAGCGAGGTATGTAGGCGGTGCTACAGA
GTTCTTGAAGTGGTGGCCTAACTACGGCTACACTAGAAGAACAGTATTTGGTATCTGCGCTCTGCTGAAG
CCAGTTACCTTCGGAAAAAGAGTTGGTAGCTCTTGATCCGGCAAACAAACCACCGCTGGTAGCGGTGGTT
TTTTTGTTTGCAAGCAGCAGATTACGCGCAGAAAAAAAGGATCTCAAGAAGATCCTTTGATCTTTTCTAC
GGGGTCTGACGCTCAGTGGAACGAAAACTCACGTTAAGGGATTTTGGTCATGAGATTATCAAAAAGGATC
TTCACCTAGATCCTTTTAAATTAAAAATGAAGTTTTAAATCAATCTAAAGTATATATGAGTAAACTTGGT
CTGACAGTTACCAATGCTTAATCAGTGAGGCACCTATCTCAGCGATCTGTCTATTTCGTTCATCCATAGT
TGCCTGACTCCCCGTCGTGTAGATAACTACGATACGGGAGGGCTTACCATCTGGCCCCAGTGCTGCAATG
ATACCGCGAGACCCACGCTCACCGGCTCCAGATTTATCAGCAATAAACCAGCCAGCCGGAAGGGCCGAGC
GCAGAAGTGGTCCTGCAACTTTATCCGCCTCCATCCAGTCTATTAATTGTTGCCGGGAAGCTAGAGTAAG
TAGTTCGCCAGTTAATAGTTTGCGCAACGTTGTTGCCATTGCTACAGGCATCGTGGTGTCACGCTCGTCG
TTTGGTATGGCTTCATTCAGCTCCGGTTCCCAACGATCAAGGCGAGTTACATGATCCCCCATGTTGTGCA
AAAAAGCGGTTAGCTCCTTCGGTCCTCCGATCGTTGTCAGAAGTAAGTTGGCCGCAGTGTTATCACTCAT
GGTTATGGCAGCACTGCATAATTCTCTTACTGTCATGCCATCCGTAAGATGCTTTTCTGTGACTGGTGAG
TACTCAACCAAGTCATTCTGAGAATAGTGTATGCGGCGACCGAGTTGCTCTTGCCCGGCGTCAATACGGG
ATAATACCGCGCCACATAGCAGAACTTTAAAAGTGCTCATCATTGGAAAACGTTCTTCGGGGCGAAAACT
CTCAAGGATCTTACCGCTGTTGAGATCCAGTTCGATGTAACCCACTCGTGCACCCAACTGATCTTCAGCA
TCTTTTACTTTCACCAGCGTTTCTGGGTGAGCAAAAACAGGAAGGCAAAATGCCGCAAAAAAGGGAATAA
GGGCGACACGGAAATGTTGAATACTCATACTCTTCCTTTTTCAATATTATTGAAGCATTTATCAGGGTTA
TTGTCTCATGAGCGGATACATATTTGAATGTATTTAGAAAAATAAACAAATAGGGGTTCCGCGCACATTT
CCCCGAAAAGTGCCACCTGACGTCGACGGATCGGGAGATCTCCCGATCCCCTATGGTGCACTCTCAGTAC
AATCTGCTCTGATGCCGCATAGTTAAGCCAGTATCTGCTCCCTGCTTGTGTGTTGGAGGTCGCTGAGTAG
TGCGCGAGCAAAATTTAAGCTACAACAAGGCAAGGCTTGACCGACAATTGCATGAAGAATCTGCTTAGGG
TTAGGCGTTTTGCGCTGCTTCGCGATGTACGGGCCAGATATACGCGTTGACATTGATTATTGACTAGTTA
TTAATAGTAATCAATTACGGGGTCATTAGTTCATAGCCCATATATGGAGTTCCGCGTTACATAACTTACG
GTAAATGGCCCGCCTGGCTGACCGCCCAACGACCCCCGCCCATTGACGTCAATAATGACGTATGTTCCCA
TAGTAACGCCAATAGGGACTTTCCATTGACGTCAATGGGTGGAGTATTTACGGTAAACTGCCCACTTGGC
AGTACATCAAGTGTATCATATGCCAAGTACGCCCCCTATTGACGTCAATGACGGTAAATGGCCCGCCTGG
CATTATGCCCAGTACATGACCTTATGGGACTTTCCTACTTGGCAGTACATCTACGTATTAGTCATCGCTA
TTACCATGGTGATGCGGTTTTGGCAGTACATCAATGGGCGTGGATAGCGGTTTGACTCACGGGGATTTCC
AAGTCTCCACCCCATTGACGTCAATGGGAGTTTGTTTTGGCACCAAAATCAACGGGACTTTCCAAAATGT
CGTAACAACTCCGCCCCATTGACGCAAATGGGCGGTAGGCGTGTACGGTGGGAGGTCTATATAAGCAGAG
CTCTCTGGCTAACTAGAGAACCCACTGCTTACTGGCTTATCGAAATTAATACGACTCACTATAGGGAGAC
CCAAGCTTGGTACCGAGCTCGGATCCACCATGTCTTTGAAACCAAGAGTAGTAGATTTTGATGAAACATG
GAACAAACTTTTGACGACAATAAAAGCCGTGGTCATGTTGGAATACGTCGAAAGAGCAACATGGAATGAC
CGTTTCTCAGATATCTATGCTTTATGTGTGGCCTATCCTGAACCCCTTGGAGAAAGACTTTATACAGAAA
CTAAGATTTTTTTGGAAAATCATGTTCGGCATTTGCATAAGAGAGTTTTGGAGTCAGAAGAACAAGTACT
TGTTATGTATCATAGGTACTGGGAAGAATACAGCAAGGGTGCAGACTATATGGACTGCTTATATAGGTAT
CTCAACACCCAGTTTATTAAAAAGAATAAATTAACAGAAGCGGACCTTCAGTATGGCTATGGTGGTGTAG
ATATGAATGAACCACTTATGGAAATAGGAGAGCTAGCATTGGATATGTGGAGGAAATTGATGGTTGAACC
ACTTCAGGCCATCCTTATCCGAATGCTGCTCCGAGAAATCAAAAATGATCGTGGTGGAGAAGACCCAAAC
CAGAAAGTAATCCATGGGGTTATTAACTCCTTTGTTCATGTTGAACAGTATAAGAAAAAATTCCCCTTAA
AGTTTTATCAGGAAATTTTTGAGTCTCCCTTTCTGACTGAAACAGGAGAGTATTACAAACAAGAAGCTTC
AAATTTATTACAAGAATCAAACTGCTCACAGTATATGGAAAAGGTTCTAGGTAGATTAAAAGATGAAGAA
ATTCGATGTCGAAAATACCTACATCCAAGTTCGTATACTAAGGTGATTCATGAATGTCAACAACGAATGG
TAGCAGACCACTTACAGTTTTTACATGCAGAATGTCATAATATAATTCGACAAGAGAAAAAAAATGACAT
GGCAAATATGTACGTCTTACTCCGTGCTGTGTCCACTGGTTTACCTCATATGATTCAGGAGCTGCAAAAC
CACATCCATGATGAGGGCCTTCGAGCAACCAGCAACCTTACTCAGGAAAACATGCCAACACTATTTGTGG
AGTCAGTTTTGGAAGTGCATGGTAAATTTGTTCAGCTTATCAACACTGTTTTGAATGGTGATCAGCATTT
TATGAGTGCGTTGGATAAGGCCCTTACGTCAGTTGTAAATTACAGAGAACCTAAGTCTGTTTGCAAAGCA
CCTGAACTGCTTGCTAAGTACTGTGACAACTTACTGAAGAAGTCAGCGAAAGGGATGACAGAGAATGAAG
TGGAAGACAGGCTCACGAGCTTCATCACAGTGTTCGACTACAAGGATGACGATGACAAGTAGTCGAGCAT
GCATCTAGAGGGCCCTATTCTATAGTGTCACCTAAATGCTAGAGCTCGCTGATCAGCCTCGACTGTGCCT
TCTAGTTGCCAGCCATCTGTTGTTTGCCCCTCCCCCGTGCCTTCCTTGACCCTGGAAGGTGCCACTCCCA
CTGTCCTTTCCTAATAAAATGAGGAAATTGCATCGCATTGTCTGAGTAGGTGTCATTCTATTCTGGGGGG
TGGGGTGGGGCAGGACAGCAAGGGGGAGGATTGGGAAGACAATAGCAGGCATGCTGGGGATGCGGTGGGC
TCTATGGCTTCTGAGGCGGAAAGAACCAGCTGGGGCTCTAGGGGGTATCCCC
[124 nt withheld, positions 6353-6476]
C
[91 nt withheld, positions 6478-6568]
A
[49 nt withheld, positions 6570-6618]
CCTTTGACGTTGGAGTCCACGTTCTTT
[37 nt withheld, positions 6646-6682]
