>Addgene plasmid #15819 | pcDNA3-DN-hCUL2-FLAG | addgene partial sequence | sequence record 21692 | CMV-F 5'-CGCAAATGGGCGGTAGGCGTG-3'
NCGNGGAGCNTTAGCGAGCTCTCTGGCTACTAGAGAACCCACTGCTTACTGGCTTATCGAAATTAATACG
ACTCACTATAGGGAGACCCAAGCTTGGTACCGAGCTCGGATCCACCATGTCTTTGAAACCAAGAGTAGTA
GATTTTGATGAAACATGGAACAAACTTTTGACGACAATAAAAGCCGTGGTCATGTTGGAATACGTCGAAA
GAGCAACATGGAATGACCGTTTCTCAGATATCTATGCTTTATGTGTGGCCTATCCTGAACCCCTTGGAGA
AAGACTTTATACAGAAACTAAGATTTTTTTGGAAAATCATGTTCGGCATTTGCATAAGAGAGTTTTGGAG
TCAGAAGAACAAGTACTTGTTATGTATCATAGGTACTGGGAAGAATACAGCAAGGGTGCAGACTATATGG
ACTGCTTATATAGGTATCTCAACACCCAGTTTATTAAAAAGAATAAATTAACAGAAGCGGACCTTCAGTA
TGGCTATGGTGGTGTAGATATGAATGAACCACTTATGGAAATAGGAGAGCTAGCATTGGATATGTGGAGG
AAATTGATGGTTGAACCACTTCAGGCCATCCTTATCCGAATGCTGCTCCGAGAAATCAAAAATGATCGTG
GTGGAGAAGACCCAAACCAGAAAGTAATCCATGGGGTTATTAACTCCTTTGTTCATGTTGAACAGTAATA
NGAAAAAATTCCCCTTAAAGTTTTATCNAGGAAATTTTTGAGTCTCCCTTTCTGACCGGAACAGGAGAGT
ATTACAACAAGAAGCTCCAATTTTTACAGAATCCAACTGCTCCNGTATATGGAAA
